Addgene plasmid #112736: pET-2(KW)2-eGFP
Purpose: Express 2(KW)2-eGFP in E. coli
Depositing lab: Kyubong Jo. Depositing organization: Sogang University. Publication: DNA binding fluorescent proteins for the direct visualization of large DNA molecules. Lee S, Oh Y, Lee J, Choe S, Lim S, Lee HS, Jo K, Schwartz DC. Nucleic Acids Res. 2016 Jan 8;44(1):e6. doi: 10.1093/nar/gkv834. Epub 2015 Aug 11. PubMed 26264666.
Backbone
  Vector backbone: pET-15b
  Backbone manufacturer: Novagen
  Backbone size w/o insert (bp): 5706
  Total vector size (bp): 6489
  Vector type: Bacterial Expression
Growth in bacteria
  Bacterial resistance: Ampicillin, 100 μg/mL
  Growth temperature: 37°C
  Growth strain: DH5alpha
  Copy number: High Copy
Gene/Insert
  Gene/Insert name: 2(KW)2-eGFP
  Species: E. coli
  Insert size (bp): 783
  Promoter: T7 Promoter
  Tag / fusion protein: 6xHis (N terminal on backbone)
  Cloning method: Restriction Enzyme; 5′ cloning site NdeI (not destroyed); 3′ cloning site BamHI (not destroyed)
  Sequencing primers: 5′ T7 Promoter; 3′ T7 Terminator
Terms and licenses: Academic/Nonprofit Terms; Industry Terms: Not Available to Industry
How to cite: pET-2(KW)2-eGFP was a gift from Kyubong Jo (Addgene plasmid # 112736 ; http://n2t.net/addgene:112736 ; RRID:Addgene_112736)
