[The description below was written by a language model from this plasmid's Addgene catalogue record and pLannotate feature annotations shown in this document.]
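Description:
pET-2(KW)2-eGFP is a bacterial expression plasmid built on the Novagen pET-15b backbone, made to produce a DNA-binding fluorescent protein in E. coli. It is propagated through a ColE1/pMB1-type origin and selected with ampicillin via the β-lactamase gene. The catalogue lists it as high copy, although the annotated backbone retains the pBR322 rop gene and bom region, which normally moderate copy number. Residual fragments of the tetracycline resistance gene and its promoter are backbone remnants rather than a functional marker.

The roughly 780 bp insert was cloned between NdeI and BamHI, both of which are preserved. Transcription is driven by a T7 promoter followed by a lac operator, with the T7 gene 10 ribosome binding site upstream and a T7 terminator downstream. The plasmid also carries lacI, so expression is repressed until IPTG is added in a host supplying T7 RNA polymerase. The backbone contributes an N-terminal 6xHis tag and a thrombin cleavage site, allowing affinity purification and optional tag removal. The annotation software picked up the His region as a fragment of a composite tag and labelled the fluorescent protein as a closely related GFP variant, whereas the catalogue identifies it as eGFP. A short unannotated stretch between the thrombin site and the GFP coding sequence presumably encodes the 2(KW)2 element, which by its name suggests lysine-tryptophan repeats, though the record does not define it.

According to the associated publication title, such fusion proteins are used as DNA-binding fluorescent stains for directly visualizing large DNA molecules. The sequenced record is a few bases shorter than the listed total size.
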