Features (pLannotate 1.2.2; 21 found; start..end, strand, type, name):
     93..197     +  promoter       AmpR promoter: bla
    198..1058    +  CDS            AmpR: β-lactamase; bla; confers resistance to ampicillin, carbenicillin, and related antibiotics
   1229..1817    +  rep_origin     ori: high-copy-number ColE1/pMB1/pBR322/pUC origin of replication
   2003..2142    -  misc_feature   bom: basis of mobility region from pBR322
   2244..2435    -  CDS            rop: Rop protein, which maintains plasmids at low copy number; rop
   2452..2832    +  CDS            YPB1_ECOLX: Protein predicted: Swiss-Prot protein existence level 4. From Escherichia coli.
   3074..3698    -  CDS            TcR (fragment): tetracycline efflux protein; tet; confers resistance to tetracycline
   3713..3734    -  protein_bind   CAP binding site: CAP binding activates transcription in the presence of cAMP. E. coli catabolite activator protein
   3747..4829    -  CDS            lacI: lac repressor; lacI; The lac repressor binds to the lac operator to inhibit transcription in E. coli. This inhibition can be relieved by adding lactose or isopropyl-β-D-thiogalactopyranoside (IPTG).
   4830..4907    -  promoter       lacI promoter: lacI
   4915..5194    -  CDS            TcR (fragment): tetracycline efflux protein; tet; confers resistance to tetracycline
   5216..5234    +  promoter       T7 promoter: promoter for bacteriophage T7 RNA polymerase
   5235..5259    +  protein_bind   lac operator: The lac repressor binds to the lac operator to inhibit transcription in E. coli. This inhibition can be relieved by adding lactose or isopropyl-β-D-thiogalactopyranoside (IPTG). lac repressor encoded by lacI
   5274..5296    +  RBS            RBS: efficient ribosome binding site from bacteriophage T7 gene 10 (Olins and Rangwala, 1989)
   5315..5331    +  CDS            capTEV™ (fragment): composite tag for in vivo biotinylation, TEV protease cleavage, and 6xHis tagging
   5342..5359    +  CDS            thrombin site: thrombin recognition and cleavage site
   5411..6127    +  CDS            SGFP2: strongly enhanced green fluorescent protein (Kremers et al., 2007) mammalian codon-optimized
   6159..6208    +  CDS            SET1 (fragment): solubility-enhancement tag derived from T7 phage gene 10B
   6216..6263    +  terminator     T7 terminator: transcription terminator for bacteriophage T7 RNA polymerase
   6286..6390    -  CDS            TcR (fragment): tetracycline efflux protein; tet; confers resistance to tetracycline
   6438..6466    -  promoter       tet promoter: E. coli promoter for tetracycline efflux protein gene
>Addgene plasmid #112736 | pET-2(KW)2-eGFP | addgene full sequence | sequence record 217199 | Addgene NGS Result
GAAAGGGCCTCGTGATACGCCTATTTTTATAGGTTAATGTCATGATAATAATGGTTTCTTAGACGTCAGG
TGGCACTTTTCGGGGAAATGTGCGCGGAACCCCTATTTGTTTATTTTTCTAAATACATTCAAATATGTAT
CCGCTCATGAGACAATAACCCTGATAAATGCTTCAATAATATTGAAAAAGGAAGAGTATGAGTATTCAAC
ATTTCCGTGTCGCCCTTATTCCCTTTTTTGCGGCATTTTGCCTTCCTGTTTTTGCTCACCCAGAAACGCT
GGTGAAAGTAAAAGATGCTGAAGATCAGTTGGGTGCACGAGTGGGTTACATCGAACTGGATCTCAACAGC
GGTAAGATCCTTGAGAGTTTTCGCCCCGAAGAACGTTTTCCAATGATGAGCACTTTTAAAGTTCTGCTAT
GTGGCGCGGTATTATCCCGTGTTGACGCCGGGCAAGAGCAACTCGGTCGCCGCATACACTATTCTCAGAA
TGACTTGGTTGAGTACTCACCAGTCACAGAAAAGCATCTTACGGATGGCATGACAGTAAGAGAATTATGC
AGTGCTGCCATAACCATGAGTGATAACACTGCGGCCAACTTACTTCTGACAACGATCGGAGGACCGAAGG
AGCTAACCGCTTTTTTGCACAACATGGGGGATCATGTAACTCGCCTTGATCGTTGGGAACCGGAGCTGAA
TGAAGCCATACCAAACGACGAGCGTGACACCACGATGCCTGCAGCAATGGCAACAACGTTGCGCAAACTA
TTAACTGGCGAACTACTTACTCTAGCTTCCCGGCAACAATTAATAGACTGGATGGAGGCGGATAAAGTTG
CAGGACCACTTCTGCGCTCGGCCCTTCCGGCTGGCTGGTTTATTGCTGATAAATCTGGAGCCGGTGAGCG
TGGGTCTCGCGGTATCATTGCAGCACTGGGGCCAGATGGTAAGCCCTCCCGTATCGTAGTTATCTACACG
ACGGGGAGTCAGGCAACTATGGATGAACGAAATAGACAGATCGCTGAGATAGGTGCCTCACTGATTAAGC
ATTGGTAACTGTCAGACCAAGTTTACTCATATATACTTTAGATTGATTTAAAACTTCATTTTTAATTTAA
AAGGATCTAGGTGAAGATCCTTTTTGATAATCTCATGACCAAAATCCCTTAACGTGAGTTTTCGTTCCAC
TGAGCGTCAGACCCCGTAGAAAAGATCAAAGGATCTTCTTGAGATCCTTTTTTTCTGCGCGTAATCTGCT
GCTTGCAAACAAAAAAACCACCGCTACCAGCGGTGGTTTGTTTGCCGGATCAAGAGCTACCAACTCTTTT
TCCGAAGGTAACTGGCTTCAGCAGAGCGCAGATACCAAATACTGTCCTTCTAGTGTAGCCGTAGTTAGGC
CACCACTTCAAGAACTCTGTAGCACCGCCTACATACCTCGCTCTGCTAATCCTGTTACCAGTGGCTGCTG
CCAGTGGCGATAAGTCGTGTCTTACCGGGTTGGACTCAAGACGATAGTTACCGGATAAGGCGCAGCGGTC
GGGCTGAACGGGGGGTTCGTGCACACAGCCCAGCTTGGAGCGAACGACCTACACCGAACTGAGATACCTA
CAGCGTGAGCTATGAGAAAGCGCCACGCTTCCCGAAGGGAGAAAGGCGGACAGGTATCCGGTAAGCGGCA
GGGTCGGAACAGGAGAGCGCACGAGGGAGCTTCCAGGGGGAAACGCCTGGTATCTTTATAGTCCTGTCGG
GTTTCGCCACCTCTGACTTGAGCGTCGATTTTTGTGATGCTCGTCAGGGGGGCGGAGCCTATGGAAAAAC
GCCAGCAACGCGGCCTTTTTACGGTTCCTGGCCTTTTGCTGGCCTTTTGCTCACATGTTCTTTCCTGCGT
TATCCCCTGATTCTGTGGATAACCGTATTACCGCCTTTGAGTGAGCTGATACCGCTCGCCGCAGCCGAAC
GACCGAGCGCAGCGAGTCAGTGAGCGAGGAAGCGGAAGAGCGCCTGATGCGGTATTTTCTCCTTACGCAT
CTGTGCGGTATTTCACACCGCAATGGTGCACTCTCAGTACAATCTGCTCTGATGCCGCATAGTTAAGCCA
GTATACACTCCGCTATCGCTACGTGACTGGGTCATGGCTGCGCCCCGACACCCGCCAACACCCGCTGACG
CGCCCTGACGGGCTTGTCTGCTCCCGGCATCCGCTTACAGACAAGCTGTGACCGTCTCCGGGAGCTGCAT
GTGTCAGAGGTTTTCACCGTCATCACCGAAACGCGCGAGGCAGCTGCGGTAAAGCTCATCAGCGTGGTCG
TGAAGCGATTCACAGATGTCTGCCTGTTCATCCGCGTCCAGCTCGTTGAGTTTCTCCAGAAGCGTTAATG
TCTGGCTTCTGATAAAGCGGGCCATGTTAAGGGCGGTTTTTTCCTGTTTGGTCACTGATGCCTCCGTGTA
AGGGGGATTTCTGTTCATGGGGGTAATGATACCGATGAAACGAGAGAGGATGCTCACGATACGGGTTACT
GATGATGAACATGCCCGGTTACTGGAACGTTGTGAGGGTAAACAACTGGCGGTATGGATGCGGCGGGACC
AGAGAAAAATCACTCAGGGTCAATGCCAGCGCTTCGTTAATACAGATGTAGGTGTTCCACAGGGTAGCCA
GCAGCATCCTGCGATGCAGATCCGGAACATAATGGTGCAGGGCGCTGACTTCCGCGTTTCCAGACTTTAC
GAAACACGGAAACCGAAGACCATTCATGTTGTTGCTCAGGTCGCAGACGTTTTGCAGCAGCAGTCGCTTC
ACGTTCGCTCGCGTATCGGTGATTCATTCTGCTAACCAGTAAGGCAACCCCGCCAGCCTAGCCGGGTCCT
CAACGACAGGAGCACGATCATGCGCACCCGTGGCCAGGACCCAACGCTGCCCGAGATGCGCCGCGTGCGG
CTGCTGGAGATGGCGGACGCGATGGATATGTTCTGCCAAGGGTTGGTTTGCGCATTCACAGTTCTCCGCA
AGAATTGATTGGCTCCAATTCTTGGAGTGGTGAATCCGTTAGCGAGGTGCCGCCGGCTTCCATTCAGGTC
GAGGTGGCCCGGCTCCATGCACCGCGACGCAACGCGGGGAGGCAGACAAGGTATAGGGCGGCGCCTACAA
TCCATGCCAACCCGTTCCATGTGCTCGCCGAGGCGGCATAAATCGCCGTGACGATCAGCGGTCCAATGAT
CGAAGTTAGGCTGGTAAGAGCCGCGAGCGATCCTTGAAGCTGTCCCTGATGGTCGTCATCTACCTGCCTG
GACAGCATGGCCTGCAACGCGGGCATCCCGATGCCGCCGGAAGCGAGAAGAATCATAATGGGGAAGGCCA
TCCAGCCTCGCGTCGCGAACGCCAGCAAGACGTAGCCCAGCGCGTCGGCCGCCATGCCGGCGATAATGGC
CTGCTTCTCGCCGAAACGTTTGGTGGCGGGACCAGTGACGAAGGCTTGAGCGAGGGCGTGCAAGATTCCG
AATACCGCAAGCGACAGGCCGATCATCGTCGCGCTCCAGCGAAAGCGGTCCTCGCCGAAAATGACCCAGA
GCGCTGCCGGCACCTGTCCTACGAGTTGCATGATAAAGAAGACAGTCATAAGTGCGGCGACGATAGTCAT
GCCCCGCGCCCACCGGAAGGAGCTGACTGGGTTGAAGGCTCTCAAGGGCATCGGTCGAGATCCCGGTGCC
TAATGAGTGAGCTAACTTACATTAATTGCGTTGCGCTCACTGCCCGCTTTCCAGTCGGGAAACCTGTCGT
GCCAGCTGCATTAATGAATCGGCCAACGCGCGGGGAGAGGCGGTTTGCGTATTGGGCGCCAGGGTGGTTT
TTCTTTTCACCAGTGAGACGGGCAACAGCTGATTGCCCTTCACCGCCTGGCCCTGAGAGAGTTGCAGCAA
GCGGTCCACGCTGGTTTGCCCCAGCAGGCGAAAATCCTGTTTGATGGTGGTTAACGGCGGGATATAACAT
GAGCTGTCTTCGGTATCGTCGTATCCCACTACCGAGATATCCGCACCAACGCGCAGCCCGGACTCGGTAA
TGGCGCGCATTGCGCCCAGCGCCATCTGATCGTTGGCAACCAGCATCGCAGTGGGAACGATGCCCTCATT
CAGCATTTGCATGGTTTGTTGAAAACCGGACATGGCACTCCAGTCGCCTTCCCGTTCCGCTATCGGCTGA
ATTTGATTGCGAGTGAGATATTTATGCCAGCCAGCCAGACGCAGACGCGCCGAGACAGAACTTAATGGGC
CCGCTAACAGCGCGATTTGCTGGTGACCCAATGCGACCAGATGCTCCACGCCCAGTCGCGTACCGTCTTC
ATGGGAGAAAATAATACTGTTGATGGGTGTCTGGTCAGAGACATCAAGAAATAACGCCGGAACATTAGTG
CAGGCAGCTTCCACAGCAATGGCATCCTGGTCATCCAGCGGATAGTTAATGATCAGCCCACTGACGCGTT
GCGCGAGAAGATTGTGCACCGCCGCTTTACAGGCTTCGACGCCGCTTCGTTCTACCATCGACACCACCAC
GCTGGCACCCAGTTGATCGGCGCGAGATTTAATCGCCGCGACAATTTGCGACGGCGCGTGCAGGGCCAGA
CTGGAGGTGGCAACGCCAATCAGCAACGACTGTTTGCCCGCCAGTTGTTGTGCCACGCGGTTGGGAATGT
AATTCAGCTCCGCCATCGCCGCTTCCACTTTTTCCCGCGTTTTCGCAGAAACGTGGCTGGCCTGGTTCAC
CACGCGGGAAACGGTCTGATAAGAGACACCGGCATACTCTGCGACATCGTATAACGTTACTGGTTTCACA
TTCACCACCCTGAATTGACTCTCTTCCGGGCGCTATCATGCCATACCGCGAAAGGTTTTGCGCCATTCGA
TGGTGTCCGGGATCTCGACGCTCTCCCTTATGCGACTCCTGCATTAGGAAGCAGCCCAGTAGTAGGTTGA
GGCCGTTGAGCACCGCCGCCGCAAGGAATGGTGCATGCAAGGAGATGGCGCCCAACAGTCCCCCGGCCAC
GGGGCCTGCCACCATACCCACGCCGAAACAAGCGCTCATGAGCCCGAAGTGGCGAGCCCGATCTTCCCCA
TCGGTGATGTCGGCGATATAGGCGCCAGCAACCGCACCTGTGGCGCCGGTGATGCCGGCCACGATGCGTC
CGGCGTAGAGGATCGAGATCTCGATCCCGCGAAATTAATACGACTCACTATAGGGGAATTGTGAGCGGAT
AACAATTCCCCTCTAGAAATAATTTTGTTTAACTTTAAGAAGGAGATATACCATGGGCAGCAGCCATCAT
CATCATCATCACAGCAGCGGCCTGGTGCCGCGCGGCAGCCATATGAAATGGAAATGGAAAAAAGCGATGC
GTATCGATTCAGCCGCCACCATGGTGAGCAAGGGCGAGGAGCTGTTCACCGGGGTGGTGCCCATCCTGGT
CGAGCTGGACGGCGACGTAAACGGCCACAAGTTCAGCGTGTCCGGCGAGGGCGAGGGCGATGCCACCTAC
GGCAAGCTGACCCTGAAGTTCATCTGCACCACCGGCAAGCTGCCCGTGCCCTGGCCCACCCTCGTGACCA
CCTTCGCCTACGGCCTGCAGTGCTTCGCCCGCTACCCCGACCACATGAAGCAGCACGACTTCTTCAAGTC
CGCCATGCCCGAAGGCTACGTCCAGGAGCGCACCATCTCCTTCAAGGACGACGGCAACTACAAGACCCGC
GCCGAGGTGAAGTTCGAGGGCGACACCCTGGTGAACCGCATCGAGCTGAAGGGCATCGACTTCAAGGAGG
ACGGCAACATCCTGGGGCACAAGCTGGAGTACAACTACAACAGCCACAACGTCTATATCACCGCCGACAA
GCAGAAGAACGGCATCAAGGCCAACTTCAAGATCCGCCACAACATCGAGGACGGCAGCGTGCAGCTCGCC
GACCACTACCAGCAGAACACCCCCATCGGCGACGGCCCCGTGCTGCTGCCCGACAACCACTACCTGAGCA
CCCAGTCCGCCCTGAGCAAAGACCCCAACGAGAAGCGCGATCACATGGTCCTGCTGGAGTTCGTGACCGC
CGCCGGGATCACTCTCGGCATGGACGAGCTGTACAAGGCGAAAAAATGGAAATGGAAATAAGGATCCGGC
TGCTAACAAAGCCCGAAAGGAAGCTGAGTTGGCTGCTGCCACCGCTGAGCAATAACTAGCATAACCCCTT
GGGGCCTCTAAACGGGTCTTGAGGGGTTTTTTGCTGAAAGGAGGAACTATATCCGGATATCCCGCAAGAG
GCCCGGCAGTACCGGCATAACCAAGCCTATGCCTACAGCATCCAGGGTGACGGTGCCGAGGATGACGATG
AGCGCATTGTTAGATTTCATACACGGTGCCTGACTGCGTTAGCAATTTAACTGTGATAAACTACCGCATT
AAAGCTTATCGATGATAAGCTGTCAAACATGAGAATTCTTGAAGAC
